>Addgene plasmid #74436 | pUC57-sgDedd-2 | addgene partial sequence | sequence record 146066 | pRS-marker 5'-cggcatcagagcagattgta-3'
AATACCGCACAGATGCGTAAGGAGAAAATACCGCATCAGGCGCCATTCGCCATTCAGGCTGCGCAACTGT
TTGGGAAGGGCGATCGGTGCGGGCCTCTTCGCTATTACGCCAGCTGGCGAAAGGGGGATGTGCTGCAAGG
CGATTAAGTTGGGTAACGCCAGGGTTTTCCCAGTCACGACGTTGTAAAACGACGGCCAGTGAATTCGAGC
TCGGTACCTCGCGAATGCATCTAGATATCGGATCCCTAATACGACTCACTATAGGAGTGCCTCATGTAAA
GGTCAGGTTTTAGAGCTAGAAATAGCAAGTTAAAATAAGGCTAGTCCGTTATCAACTTGAAAAAGTGGCA
CCGAGTCGGTGCTTTTTTTAAAGGGCCCGTCGACTGCAGAGGCCTGCATGCAAGCTTGGCGTAATCATGG
TCATAGCTGTTTCCTGTGTGAAATTGTTATCCGCTCACAATTCCACACAACATACGAGCCGGAAGCATAA
AGTGTAAAGCCTGGGGTGCCTAATGAGTGAGCTAACTCACATTAATTGCGTTGCGCTCACTGCCCGCTTT
CCAGTCGGGAAACCTGTCGTGCCAGCTGCATTAATGAATCGGCCAACGCGCGGGGAGAGGCGGTTTGCGT
ATTGGGCGCGGCCGCCGCTTCCTCGCTCACTGACTCGCTGCGCTCGGTCGTTCGGCTGCGGCGAGCGGTA
TCAGCTCACTCAAAGGCGGTAATACGGTTATCCACAGAATCAGGGATAACGCAGGAAAGAACATGTGAGC
AAAAGGCCAGCAAAAGGCCAGGAACCGTAAAAAGGCCGCGTTGCTGGCGTTTTTCCATAGCTCCGCCCCC
CTGACGAGCATCACAAAAATCGACGCTCAAGTCAGAAGTGGCGAAACCCGAC
