>Addgene plasmid #74436 | pUC57-sgDedd-2 | addgene partial sequence | sequence record 146520 | L4440 5'-AGCGAGTCAGTGAGCGAG-3'
TCTCCCGCGCGTTGGCCGATTCATTAATGCAGCTGGCACGACAGGTTTCCCGACTGGAAAGCGGGCAGTG
AGCGCAACGCAATTAATGTGAGTTAGCTCACTCATTAGGCACCCCAGGCTTTACACTTTATGCTTCCGGC
TCGTATGTTGTGTGGAATTGTGAGCGGATAACAATTTCACACAGGAAACAGCTATGACCATGATTACGCC
AAGCTTGCATGCAGGCCTCTGCAGTCGACGGGCCCTTTAAAAAAAGCACCGACTCGGTGCCACTTTTTCA
AGTTGATAACGGACTAGCCTTATTTTAACTTGCTATTTCTAGCTCTAAAACCTGACCTTTACATGAGGCA
CTCCTATAGTGAGTCGTATTAGGGATCCGATATCTAGATGCATTCGCGAGGTACCGAGCTCGAATTCACT
GGCCGTCGTTTTACAACGTCGTGACTGGGAAAACCCTGGCGTTACCCAACTTAATCGCCTTGCAGCACAT
CCCCCTTTCGCCAGCTGGCGTAATAGCGAAGAGGCCCGCACCGATCGCCCTTCCCAACAGTTGCGCAGCC
TGAATGGCGAATGGCGCCTGATGCGGTATTTTCTCCTTACGCATCTGTGCGGTATTTCACACCGCATATG
GTGCACTCTCAGTACAATCTGCTCTGATGCCGCATAGTTAAGCCAGCCCCGACACCCGCCAACACCCGCT
GACGCGCCCTGACGGGCTTGTCTGCTCCCGGCATCCGCTTACAGACAAGCTGTGACCGTCTCCGGGAGCT
GCATGTGTCAGAGGTTTTCACCGTCATCACC
