[The description below was written by a language model from this plasmid's Addgene catalogue record.]
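Description:
pUC57-sgDedd-2 is a small CRISPR guide RNA plasmid built on the pUC57-sgRNA expression vector backbone, catalogued as a mammalian expression/CRISPR vector. The backbone is about 2.8 kb and the finished construct about 2.82 kb, the difference corresponding to a 20-nucleotide protospacer cloned into the guide position. It is maintained in standard E. coli cloning strains as a high-copy plasmid, consistent with a pUC-type origin, and is selected with kanamycin.

The payload is a single guide RNA directed against the mouse Dedd gene (death effector domain-containing protein, also known by aliases such as DEFT and KE05), with the target site located in intron 4. The "-2" in the name suggests it is one of a set of Dedd guides, and an intronic target is the kind of site often chosen for flanking an exon with recombinase sites or for deleting an exon with paired cuts, but the record does not state the overall targeting strategy.

The record also does not name the promoter driving the guide, the form of the sgRNA scaffold, or any other features, and no feature table is provided. It therefore cannot be determined from this entry whether the guide is meant to be transcribed in cells or used as a template for in vitro transcription. The plasmid carries no Cas9 according to the listed information, so the nuclease would have to be supplied separately. Its documented use is simply as an sgRNA source for CRISPR-mediated editing of the mouse Dedd locus.
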