Addgene plasmid #74436: pUC57-sgDedd-2
Purpose: sgRNA expression vector for mouse Dedd gene targeting intron 4
Depositing lab: Petra Arck. Depositing organization: Universitaetsklinikum Hamburg-Eppendorf.
Backbone
  Vector backbone: pUC57-sgRNA expression vector
  Backbone size w/o insert (bp): 2800
  Total vector size (bp): 2820
  Vector type: Mammalian Expression, CRISPR
Growth in bacteria
  Bacterial resistance: Kanamycin, 50 μg/mL
  Growth temperature: 37°C
  Growth strain: DH5alpha
  Copy number: High Copy
Gene/Insert
  Gene/Insert name: Dedd
  gRNA/shRNA sequence: gtgcctcatgtaaaggtcag
  Species: M. musculus (mouse)
  GenBank ID: MGI:1333874
  Entrez Gene: Dedd (a.k.a. CASP8IP1, DEFT, Dedpro1, FLDED1, KE05)
Terms and licenses: Academic/Nonprofit Terms; Industry Terms: Not Available to Industry
How to cite: pUC57-sgDedd-2 was a gift from Petra Arck (Addgene plasmid # 74436 ; http://n2t.net/addgene:74436 ; RRID:Addgene_74436)
